Addgene plasmid #66177: pET15b+PCNA2 L171C
Purpose: Expresses the L171C mutant of Sulfolobus solfataricus PCNA2
Depositing lab: Teruyuki Nagamune. Depositing organization: The University of Tokyo. Publication: Introduction of selective intersubunit disulfide bonds into self-assembly protein scaffold to enhance an artificial multienzyme complex's activity. Hirakawa H, Kakitani A, Nagamune T. Biotechnol Bioeng. 2013 Jul;110(7):1858-64. doi: 10.1002/bit.24861. Epub 2013 Feb 22. PubMed 23404255.
Backbone
  Vector backbone: pET-15b(+)
  Backbone manufacturer: Novagen
  Backbone size w/o insert (bp): 5698
  Total vector size (bp): 6446
  Vector type: Bacterial Expression
Growth in bacteria
  Bacterial resistance: Ampicillin, 100 μg/mL
  Growth temperature: 37°C
  Growth strain: DH5alpha
  Growth instructions: Supplement with 1% glucose is recommended to suppress leaky expression.
  Copy number: Low Copy
Gene/Insert
  Gene/Insert name: DNA polymerase sliding clamp 2 (alt name: PCNA2)
  Species: Synthetic; Sulfolobus solfataricus P2
  Insert size (bp): 748
  Mutation: L171C
  GenBank ID: NP_342519
  Promoter: T7 promoter
  Tag / fusion protein: His6 tag (N terminal on backbone)
  Cloning method: Restriction Enzyme; 5′ cloning site NdeI (not destroyed); 3′ cloning site BamHI (not destroyed)
  Sequencing primers: 5′ T7; 3′ T7 Terminal
Terms and licenses: Academic/Nonprofit Terms; Industry Terms: Not Available to Industry
Depositor comments: The PCNA2 gene was subcloned from a synthetic gene whose codons are optimized for E. coli expression.
How to cite: pET15b+PCNA2 L171C was a gift from Teruyuki Nagamune (Addgene plasmid # 66177 ; http://n2t.net/addgene:66177 ; RRID:Addgene_66177)
