[The description below was written by a language model from this plasmid's Addgene catalogue record and pLannotate feature annotations shown in this document.]
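Description:
pET15b+PCNA2 L171C is a bacterial expression plasmid built on the Novagen pET-15b(+) backbone, about 6.4 kb in total, for producing a cysteine point mutant of the Sulfolobus (Saccharolobus) solfataricus P2 DNA polymerase sliding clamp subunit PCNA2 in E. coli. It replicates from a pBR322-type ColE1 origin accompanied by the rop gene and the bom region, consistent with its recorded low copy number, and is selected with ampicillin through the bla β-lactamase gene. The interrupted tetracycline-resistance fragments and tet promoter in the feature table are non-functional remnants of the pBR322 ancestry of the backbone.

The roughly 750 bp insert was subcloned between the NdeI and BamHI sites, both retained, from a synthetic gene codon-optimised for E. coli, and carries the L171C substitution. Transcription is driven by a T7 promoter followed by a lac operator, with the T7 gene 10 ribosome binding site upstream and a T7 terminator downstream. The plasmid-borne lacI gene supplies repressor, so expression depends on a host providing T7 RNA polymerase and is induced with IPTG. The backbone contributes an N-terminal His6 tag followed by a thrombin cleavage site, allowing metal-affinity purification and optional tag removal. The short "capTEV" and "SET1" hits in the automated annotation most likely reflect the His-tag region and vector sequence near the terminator rather than genuine additional tags.

PCNA2 is one subunit of the heterotrimeric archaeal sliding clamp. According to the associated publication title, engineered cysteines such as L171C were used to introduce selective intersubunit disulfide bonds that stabilise this self-assembling ring as a protein scaffold for an artificial multienzyme complex.
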