Features (pLannotate 1.2.2; 21 found; start..end, strand, type, name):
    104..208     +  promoter       AmpR promoter: bla
    209..1069    +  CDS            AmpR: β-lactamase; bla; confers resistance to ampicillin, carbenicillin, and related antibiotics
   1240..1828    +  rep_origin     ori: high-copy-number ColE1/pMB1/pBR322/pUC origin of replication
   2014..2156    -  misc_feature   bom: basis of mobility region from pBR322
   2258..2449    -  CDS            rop: Rop protein, which maintains plasmids at low copy number; rop
   2466..2846    +  CDS            YPB1_ECOLX: Protein predicted: Swiss-Prot protein existence level 4. From Escherichia coli.
   3088..3712    -  CDS            TcR (fragment): tetracycline efflux protein; tet; confers resistance to tetracycline
   3727..3748    -  protein_bind   CAP binding site: CAP binding activates transcription in the presence of cAMP. E. coli catabolite activator protein
   3761..4843    -  CDS            lacI: lac repressor; lacI; The lac repressor binds to the lac operator to inhibit transcription in E. coli. This inhibition can be relieved by adding lactose or isopropyl-β-D-thiogalactopyranoside (IPTG).
   4844..4921    -  promoter       lacI promoter: lacI
   4929..5208    -  CDS            TcR (fragment): tetracycline efflux protein; tet; confers resistance to tetracycline
   5230..5248    +  promoter       T7 promoter: promoter for bacteriophage T7 RNA polymerase
   5249..5273    +  protein_bind   lac operator: The lac repressor binds to the lac operator to inhibit transcription in E. coli. This inhibition can be relieved by adding lactose or isopropyl-β-D-thiogalactopyranoside (IPTG). lac repressor encoded by lacI
   5288..5310    +  RBS            RBS: efficient ribosome binding site from bacteriophage T7 gene 10 (Olins and Rangwala, 1989)
   5329..5345    +  CDS            capTEV™ (fragment): composite tag for in vivo biotinylation, TEV protease cleavage, and 6xHis tagging
   5356..5373    +  CDS            thrombin site: thrombin recognition and cleavage site
   5380..6114    +  CDS            pcn2: PCNA2_SACS2 - Also known as pcnA-2. Experimental evidence at protein level: Swiss-Prot protein existence level 1. One of the sliding clamp subunits that acts as a moving platform for DNA processing. Responsible for tethering the catalytic subunit of DNA polymerase to DNA during high-speed replication. Heterotrimer stimulates the Holliday junction resolvase Hjc. DNA polymerase I, DNA ligase and the flap endonuclease may be constitutively associated with the PCNA heterotrimer forming a scanning complex able to couple DNA synthesis and Okazaki fragment maturation. From Saccharolobus solfataricus
   6129..6178    +  CDS            SET1 (fragment): solubility-enhancement tag derived from T7 phage gene 10B
   6186..6233    +  terminator     T7 terminator: transcription terminator for bacteriophage T7 RNA polymerase
   6256..6360    -  CDS            TcR (fragment): tetracycline efflux protein; tet; confers resistance to tetracycline
   6408..6436    -  promoter       tet promoter: E. coli promoter for tetracycline efflux protein gene
>Addgene plasmid #66177 | pET15b+PCNA2 L171C | depositor full sequence | sequence record 112851 | pET15b+PCNA2 L171C sequence 6445 bps
TTCTTGAAGACGAAAGGGCCTCGTGATACGCCTATTTTTATAGGTTAATGTCATGATAATAATGGTTTCT
TAGACGTCAGGTGGCACTTTTCGGGGAAATGTGCGCGGAACCCCTATTTGTTTATTTTTCTAAATACATT
CAAATATGTATCCGCTCATGAGACAATAACCCTGATAAATGCTTCAATAATATTGAAAAAGGAAGAGTAT
GAGTATTCAACATTTCCGTGTCGCCCTTATTCCCTTTTTTGCGGCATTTTGCCTTCCTGTTTTTGCTCAC
CCAGAAACGCTGGTGAAAGTAAAAGATGCTGAAGATCAGTTGGGTGCACGAGTGGGTTACATCGAACTGG
ATCTCAACAGCGGTAAGATCCTTGAGAGTTTTCGCCCCGAAGAACGTTTTCCAATGATGAGCACTTTTAA
AGTTCTGCTATGTGGCGCGGTATTATCCCGTGTTGACGCCGGGCAAGAGCAACTCGGTCGCCGCATACAC
TATTCTCAGAATGACTTGGTTGAGTACTCACCAGTCACAGAAAAGCATCTTACGGATGGCATGACAGTAA
GAGAATTATGCAGTGCTGCCATAACCATGAGTGATAACACTGCGGCCAACTTACTTCTGACAACGATCGG
AGGACCGAAGGAGCTAACCGCTTTTTTGCACAACATGGGGGATCATGTAACTCGCCTTGATCGTTGGGAA
CCGGAGCTGAATGAAGCCATACCAAACGACGAGCGTGACACCACGATGCCTGCAGCAATGGCAACAACGT
TGCGCAAACTATTAACTGGCGAACTACTTACTCTAGCTTCCCGGCAACAATTAATAGACTGGATGGAGGC
GGATAAAGTTGCAGGACCACTTCTGCGCTCGGCCCTTCCGGCTGGCTGGTTTATTGCTGATAAATCTGGA
GCCGGTGAGCGTGGGTCTCGCGGTATCATTGCAGCACTGGGGCCAGATGGTAAGCCCTCCCGTATCGTAG
TTATCTACACGACGGGGAGTCAGGCAACTATGGATGAACGAAATAGACAGATCGCTGAGATAGGTGCCTC
ACTGATTAAGCATTGGTAACTGTCAGACCAAGTTTACTCATATATACTTTAGATTGATTTAAAACTTCAT
TTTTAATTTAAAAGGATCTAGGTGAAGATCCTTTTTGATAATCTCATGACCAAAATCCCTTAACGTGAGT
TTTCGTTCCACTGAGCGTCAGACCCCGTAGAAAAGATCAAAGGATCTTCTTGAGATCCTTTTTTTCTGCG
CGTAATCTGCTGCTTGCAAACAAAAAAACCACCGCTACCAGCGGTGGTTTGTTTGCCGGATCAAGAGCTA
CCAACTCTTTTTCCGAAGGTAACTGGCTTCAGCAGAGCGCAGATACCAAATACTGTCCTTCTAGTGTAGC
CGTAGTTAGGCCACCACTTCAAGAACTCTGTAGCACCGCCTACATACCTCGCTCTGCTAATCCTGTTACC
AGTGGCTGCTGCCAGTGGCGATAAGTCGTGTCTTACCGGGTTGGACTCAAGACGATAGTTACCGGATAAG
GCGCAGCGGTCGGGCTGAACGGGGGGTTCGTGCACACAGCCCAGCTTGGAGCGAACGACCTACACCGAAC
TGAGATACCTACAGCGTGAGCTATGAGAAAGCGCCACGCTTCCCGAAGGGAGAAAGGCGGACAGGTATCC
GGTAAGCGGCAGGGTCGGAACAGGAGAGCGCACGAGGGAGCTTCCAGGGGGAAACGCCTGGTATCTTTAT
AGTCCTGTCGGGTTTCGCCACCTCTGACTTGAGCGTCGATTTTTGTGATGCTCGTCAGGGGGGCGGAGCC
TATGGAAAAACGCCAGCAACGCGGCCTTTTTACGGTTCCTGGCCTTTTGCTGGCCTTTTGCTCACATGTT
CTTTCCTGCGTTATCCCCTGATTCTGTGGATAACCGTATTACCGCCTTTGAGTGAGCTGATACCGCTCGC
CGCAGCCGAACGACCGAGCGCAGCGAGTCAGTGAGCGAGGAAGCGGAAGAGCGCCTGATGCGGTATTTTC
TCCTTACGCATCTGTGCGGTATTTCACACCGCATATATGGTGCACTCTCAGTACAATCTGCTCTGATGCC
GCATAGTTAAGCCAGTATACACTCCGCTATCGCTACGTGACTGGGTCATGGCTGCGCCCCGACACCCGCC
AACACCCGCTGACGCGCCCTGACGGGCTTGTCTGCTCCCGGCATCCGCTTACAGACAAGCTGTGACCGTC
TCCGGGAGCTGCATGTGTCAGAGGTTTTCACCGTCATCACCGAAACGCGCGAGGCAGCTGCGGTAAAGCT
CATCAGCGTGGTCGTGAAGCGATTCACAGATGTCTGCCTGTTCATCCGCGTCCAGCTCGTTGAGTTTCTC
CAGAAGCGTTAATGTCTGGCTTCTGATAAAGCGGGCCATGTTAAGGGCGGTTTTTTCCTGTTTGGTCACT
GATGCCTCCGTGTAAGGGGGATTTCTGTTCATGGGGGTAATGATACCGATGAAACGAGAGAGGATGCTCA
CGATACGGGTTACTGATGATGAACATGCCCGGTTACTGGAACGTTGTGAGGGTAAACAACTGGCGGTATG
GATGCGGCGGGACCAGAGAAAAATCACTCAGGGTCAATGCCAGCGCTTCGTTAATACAGATGTAGGTGTT
CCACAGGGTAGCCAGCAGCATCCTGCGATGCAGATCCGGAACATAATGGTGCAGGGCGCTGACTTCCGCG
TTTCCAGACTTTACGAAACACGGAAACCGAAGACCATTCATGTTGTTGCTCAGGTCGCAGACGTTTTGCA
GCAGCAGTCGCTTCACGTTCGCTCGCGTATCGGTGATTCATTCTGCTAACCAGTAAGGCAACCCCGCCAG
CCTAGCCGGGTCCTCAACGACAGGAGCACGATCATGCGCACCCGTGGCCAGGACCCAACGCTGCCCGAGA
TGCGCCGCGTGCGGCTGCTGGAGATGGCGGACGCGATGGATATGTTCTGCCAAGGGTTGGTTTGCGCATT
CACAGTTCTCCGCAAGAATTGATTGGCTCCAATTCTTGGAGTGGTGAATCCGTTAGCGAGGTGCCGCCGG
CTTCCATTCAGGTCGAGGTGGCCCGGCTCCATGCACCGCGACGCAACGCGGGGAGGCAGACAAGGTATAG
GGCGGCGCCTACAATCCATGCCAACCCGTTCCATGTGCTCGCCGAGGCGGCATAAATCGCCGTGACGATC
AGCGGTCCAGTGATCGAAGTTAGGCTGGTAAGAGCCGCGAGCGATCCTTGAAGCTGTCCCTGATGGTCGT
CATCTACCTGCCTGGACAGCATGGCCTGCAACGCGGGCATCCCGATGCCGCCGGAAGCGAGAAGAATCAT
AATGGGGAAGGCCATCCAGCCTCGCGTCGCGAACGCCAGCAAGACGTAGCCCAGCGCGTCGGCCGCCATG
CCGGCGATAATGGCCTGCTTCTCGCCGAAACGTTTGGTGGCGGGACCAGTGACGAAGGCTTGAGCGAGGG
CGTGCAAGATTCCGAATACCGCAAGCGACAGGCCGATCATCGTCGCGCTCCAGCGAAAGCGGTCCTCGCC
GAAAATGACCCAGAGCGCTGCCGGCACCTGTCCTACGAGTTGCATGATAAAGAAGACAGTCATAAGTGCG
GCGACGATAGTCATGCCCCGCGCCCACCGGAAGGAGCTGACTGGGTTGAAGGCTCTCAAGGGCATCGGTC
GAGATCCCGGTGCCTAATGAGTGAGCTAACTTACATTAATTGCGTTGCGCTCACTGCCCGCTTTCCAGTC
GGGAAACCTGTCGTGCCAGCTGCATTAATGAATCGGCCAACGCGCGGGGAGAGGCGGTTTGCGTATTGGG
CGCCAGGGTGGTTTTTCTTTTCACCAGTGAGACGGGCAACAGCTGATTGCCCTTCACCGCCTGGCCCTGA
GAGAGTTGCAGCAAGCGGTCCACGCTGGTTTGCCCCAGCAGGCGAAAATCCTGTTTGATGGTGGTTAACG
GCGGGATATAACATGAGCTGTCTTCGGTATCGTCGTATCCCACTACCGAGATATCCGCACCAACGCGCAG
CCCGGACTCGGTAATGGCGCGCATTGCGCCCAGCGCCATCTGATCGTTGGCAACCAGCATCGCAGTGGGA
ACGATGCCCTCATTCAGCATTTGCATGGTTTGTTGAAAACCGGACATGGCACTCCAGTCGCCTTCCCGTT
CCGCTATCGGCTGAATTTGATTGCGAGTGAGATATTTATGCCAGCCAGCCAGACGCAGACGCGCCGAGAC
AGAACTTAATGGGCCCGCTAACAGCGCGATTTGCTGGTGACCCAATGCGACCAGATGCTCCACGCCCAGT
CGCGTACCGTCTTCATGGGAGAAAATAATACTGTTGATGGGTGTCTGGTCAGAGACATCAAGAAATAACG
CCGGAACATTAGTGCAGGCAGCTTCCACAGCAATGGCATCCTGGTCATCCAGCGGATAGTTAATGATCAG
CCCACTGACGCGTTGCGCGAGAAGATTGTGCACCGCCGCTTTACAGGCTTCGACGCCGCTTCGTTCTACC
ATCGACACCACCACGCTGGCACCCAGTTGATCGGCGCGAGATTTAATCGCCGCGACAATTTGCGACGGCG
CGTGCAGGGCCAGACTGGAGGTGGCAACGCCAATCAGCAACGACTGTTTGCCCGCCAGTTGTTGTGCCAC
GCGGTTGGGAATGTAATTCAGCTCCGCCATCGCCGCTTCCACTTTTTCCCGCGTTTTCGCAGAAACGTGG
CTGGCCTGGTTCACCACGCGGGAAACGGTCTGATAAGAGACACCGGCATACTCTGCGACATCGTATAACG
TTACTGGTTTCACATTCACCACCCTGAATTGACTCTCTTCCGGGCGCTATCATGCCATACCGCGAAAGGT
TTTGCGCCATTCGATGGTGTCCGGGATCTCGACGCTCTCCCTTATGCGACTCCTGCATTAGGAAGCAGCC
CAGTAGTAGGTTGAGGCCGTTGAGCACCGCCGCCGCAAGGAATGGTGCATGCAAGGAGATGGCGCCCAAC
AGTCCCCCGGCCACGGGGCCTGCCACCATACCCACGCCGAAACAAGCGCTCATGAGCCCGAAGTGGCGAG
CCCGATCTTCCCCATCGGTGATGTCGGCGATATAGGCGCCAGCAACCGCACCTGTGGCGCCGGTGATGCC
GGCCACGATGCGTCCGGCGTAGAGGATCGAGATCTCGATCCCGCGAAATTAATACGACTCACTATAGGGG
AATTGTGAGCGGATAACAATTCCCCTCTAGAAATAATTTTGTTTAACTTTAAGAAGGAGATATACCATGG
GCAGCAGCCATCATCATCATCATCACAGCAGCGGCCTGGTGCCGCGCGGCAGCCATATGATGAAAGCCAA
AGTGATCGATGCAGTTTCTTTCAGTTACATCCTGCGTACCGTGGGCGATTTCCTGAGCGAAGCCAACTTT
ATTGTGACGAAAGAAGGCATTCGTGTTAGTGGTATCGATCCGAGCCGCGTGGTTTTTCTGGATATCTTCC
TGCCGAGCTCTTACTTTGAAGGCTTCGAAGTTAGCCAGGAAAAAGAAATCATCGGTTTCAAACTGGAAGA
TGTGAACGATATTCTGAAACGTGTTCTGAAAGATGATACCCTGATCCTGAGTAGCAATGAATCTAAACTG
ACCCTGACGTTTGATGGTGAATTTACCCGCAGTTTTGAACTGCCGCTGATTCAGGTGGAATCTACGCAGC
CGCCGAGTGTTAATCTGGAATTTCCGTTCAAAGCGCAGCTGCTGACCATTACGTTTGCCGATATTATCGA
TGAACTGAGTGATCTGGGCGAAGTGCTGAACATCCATAGCAAAGAAAACAAACTGTACTTCGAAGTGATC
GGTGATTGCAGCACCGCGAAAGTTGAACTGTCTACCGATAACGGCACGCTGCTGGAAGCGTCTGGTGCCG
ATGTGTCTAGTAGCTATGGCATGGAATACGTTGCAAATACCACGAAAATGCGTCGCGCGAGCGATTCTAT
GGAACTGTACTTCGGTAGCCAGATTCCGCTGAAACTGCGTTTTAAACTGCCGCAGGAAGGCTACGGTGAT
TTCTACATCGCACCGCGCGCGGATTAAGAGCGGATCCGGCTGCTAACAAAGCCCGAAAGGAAGCTGAGTT
GGCTGCTGCCACCGCTGAGCAATAACTAGCATAACCCCTTGGGGCCTCTAAACGGGTCTTGAGGGGTTTT
TTGCTGAAAGGAGGAACTATATCCGGATATCCCGCAAGAGGCCCGGCAGTACCGGCATAACCAAGCCTAT
GCCTACAGCATCCAGGGTGACGGTGCCGAGGATGACGATGAGCGCATTGTTAGATTTCATACACGGTGCC
TGACTGCGTTAGCAATTTAACTGTGATAAACTACCGCATTAAAGCTTATCGATGATAAGCTGTCAAACAT
GAGAA
