>Addgene plasmid #66177 | pET15b+PCNA2 L171C | addgene partial sequence | sequence record 117586 | T7term 5'-GCTAGTTATTGCTCAGCGG-3'
TTGTTAGCAGCCGGATCCGCTCTTAATCCGCGCGCGGTGCGATGTAGAAATCACCGTAGCCTTCCTGCGG
CAGTTTAAAACGCAGTTTCAGCGGAATCTGGCTACCGAAGTACAGTTCCATAGAATCGCTCGCGCGACGC
ATTTTCGTGGTATTTGCAACGTATTCCATGCCATAGCTACTAGACACATCGGCACCAGACGCTTCCAGCA
GCGTGCCGTTATCGGTAGACAGTTCAACTTTCGCGGTGCTGCAATCACCGATCACTTCGAAGTACAGTTT
GTTTTCTTTGCTATGGATGTTCAGCACTTCGCCCAGATCACTCAGTTCATCGATAATATCGGCAAACGTA
ATGGTCAGCAGCTGCGCTTTGAACGGAAATTCCAGATTAACACTCGGCGGCTGCGTAGATTCCACCTGAA
TCAGCGGCAGTTCAAAACTGCGGGTAAATTCACCATCAAACGTCAGGGTCAGTTTAGATTCATTGCTACT
CAGGATCAGGGTATCATCTTTCAGAACACGTTTCAGAATATCGTTCACATCTTCCAGTTTGAAACCGATG
ATTTCTTTTTCCTGGCTAACTTCGAAGCCTTCAAAGTAAGAGCTCGGCAGGAAGATATCCAGAAAAACCA
CGCGGCTCGGATCGATACCACTAACACGAATGCCTTCTTTCGTCACAATAAAGTTGGCTTCGCTCAGGAA
ATCGCCCACGGTACGCAGGATGTAACTGAAAGAAACTGCATCGATCACTTTGGCTTTCATCATATGGCTG
CCGCGCGGCACCAGGCCGCTGCTGTGATGATGATGATGATGGCTGCTGCCCATGGTATATCTCCTTCTTA
AAGTTAAACAAAATTATTTCTAGAGGGGAATTGTTATCCGCTCACAATTCCCCTATAGTGAGTCGTATTA
ATTTCGCGGGATCGAGATCTCGATCCTCTACGCCGGACGCATCGTGGCCGGCATCAC
